>Addgene plasmid #26431 | pLenti CMVtight eGFP Puro (w771-1) | addgene full sequence | sequence record 446955 | Addgene NGS Result
CTAAAGCTTCCTTGGTGTCTTTTATCTCTATCCTTTGATGCACACAATAGAGGGTTGCTACTGTATTATA
TAATGATCTAAGTTCTTCTGATCCTGTCTGAAGGGATGGTTGTAGCTGTCCCAGTATTTGTCTACAGCCT
TCTGATGTTTCTAACAGGCCAGGATTAACTGCGAATCGTTCTAGCTCCCTGCTTGCCCATACTATATGTT
TTAATTTATATTTTTTCTTTCCCCCTGGCCTTAACCGAATTTTTTCCCATCGCGATCTAATTCTCCCCCG
CTTAATACTGACGCTCTCGCACCCATCTCTCTCCTTCTAGCCTCCGCTAGTCAAAATTTTTGGCGTACTC
ACCAGTCGCCGCCCCTCGCCTCTTGCCGTGCGCGCTTCAGCAAGCCGAGTCCTGCGTCGAGAGAGCTCCT
CTGGTTTCCCTTTCGCTTTCAAGTCCCTGTTCGGGCGCCACTGCTAGAGATTTTCCACACTGACTAAAAG
GGTCTGAGGGATCTCTAGTTACCAGAGTCACACAACAGACGGGCACACACTACTTGAAGCACTCAAGGCA
AGCTTTATTGAGGCTTAAGCAGTGGGTTCCCTAGTTAGCCAGAGAGCTCCCAGGCTCAGATCTGGTCTAA
CCAGAGAGACCCGTTTATGTATCGAGCTAGGCACTTAAATACAATATCTCTGCAATGCGGCAATTCAGTG
GTTCGTCCAATCCATGTCAGACCCGTCTGTTGCCTTCCTAATAAGGCACGATCGTACCACCTTACTTCCA
CCAATCGGCATGCACGGTGCTTTTTCTCTCCTTGTAAGGCATGTTGCTAACTCATCGTTACCATGTTGCA
AGACTACAAGAGTATTGCATAAGACTACATTAAGCTTGCAGCTCCAGCTTTTGTTCCCTTTAGTGAGGGT
TAATTGCGCGCTTGGCGTAATCATGGTCATAGCTGTTTCCTGTGTGAAATTGTTATCCGCTCACAATTCC
ACACAACATACGAGCCGGAAGCATAAAGTGTAAAGCCTGGGGTGCCTAATGAGTGAGCTAACTCACATTA
ATTGCGTTGCGCTCACTGCCCGCTTTCCAGTCGGGAAACCTGTCGTGCCAGCTGCATTAATGAATCGGCC
AACGCGCGGGGAGAGGCGGTTTGCGTATTGGGCGCTCTTCCGCTTCCTCGCTCACTGACTCGCTGCGCTC
GGTCGTTCGGCTGCGGCGAGCGGTATCAGCTCACTCAAAGGCGGTAATACGGTTATCCACAGAATCAGGG
GATAACGCAGGAAAGAACATGTGAGCAAAAGGCCAGCAAAAGGCCAGGAACCGTAAAAAGGCCGCGTTGC
TGGCGTTTTTCCATAGGCTCCGCCCCCCTGACGAGCATCACAAAAATCGACGCTCAAGTCAGAGGTGGCG
AAACCCGACAGGACTATAAAGATACCAGGCGTTTCCCCCTGGAAGCTCCCTCGTGCGCTCTCCTGTTCCG
ACCCTGCCGCTTACCGGATACCTGTCCGCCTTTCTCCCTTCGGGAAGCGTGGCGCTTTCTCATAGCTCAC
GCTGTAGGTATCTCAGTTCGGTGTAGGTCGTTCGCTCCAAGCTGGGCTGTGTGCACGAACCCCCCGTTCA
GCCCGACCGCTGCGCCTTATCCGGTAACTATCGTCTTGAGTCCAACCCGGTAAGACACGACTTATCGCCA
CTGGCAGCAGCCACTGGTAACAGGATTAGCAGAGCGAGGTATGTAGGCGGTGCTACAGAGTTCTTGAAGT
GGTGGCCTAACTACGGCTACACTAGAAGAACAGTATTTGGTATCTGCGCTCTGCTGAAGCCAGTTACCTT
CGGAAAAAGAGTTGGTAGCTCTTGATCCGGCAAACAAACCACCGCTGGTAGCGGTGGTTTTTTTGTTTGC
AAGCAGCAGATTACGCGCAGAAAAAAAGGATCTCAAGAAGATCCTTTGATCTTTTCTACGGGGTCTGACG
CTCAGTGGAACGAAAACTCACGTTAAGGGATTTTGGTCATGAGATTATCAAAAAGGATCTTCACCTAGAT
CCTTTTAAATTAAAAATGAAGTTTTAAATCAATCTAAAGTATATATGAGTAAACTTGGTCTGACAGTTAC
CAATGCTTAATCAGTGAGGCACCTATCTCAGCGATCTGTCTATTTCGTTCATCCATAGTTGCCTGACTCC
CCGTCGTGTAGATAACTACGATACGGGAGGGCTTACCATCTGGCCCCAGTGCTGCAATGATACCGCGAGA
CCCACGCTCACCGGCTCCAGATTTATCAGCAATAAACCAGCCAGCCGGAAGGGCCGAGCGCAGAAGTGGT
CCTGCAACTTTATCCGCCTCCATCCAGTCTATTAATTGTTGCCGGGAAGCTAGAGTAAGTAGTTCGCCAG
TTAATAGTTTGCGCAACGTTGTTGCCATTGCTACAGGCATCGTGGTGTCACGCTCGTCGTTTGGTATGGC
TTCATTCAGCTCCGGTTCCCAACGATCAAGGCGAGTTACATGATCCCCCATGTTGTGCAAAAAAGCGGTT
AGCTCCTTCGGTCCTCCGATCGTTGTCAGAAGTAAGTTGGCCGCAGTGTTATCACTCATGGTTATGGCAG
CACTGCATAATTCTCTTACTGTCATGCCATCCGTAAGATGCTTTTCTGTGACTGGTGAGTACTCAACCAA
GTCATTCTGAGAATAGTGTATGCGGCGACCGAGTTGCTCTTGCCCGGCGTCAATACGGGATAATACCGCG
CCACATAGCAGAACTTTAAAAGTGCTCATCATTGGAAAACGTTCTTCGGGGCGAAAACTCTCAAGGATCT
TACCGCTGTTGAGATCCAGTTCGATGTAACCCACTCGTGCACCCAACTGATCTTCAGCATCTTTTACTTT
CACCAGCGTTTCTGGGTGAGCAAAAACAGGAAGGCAAAATGCCGCAAAAAAGGGAATAAGGGCGACACGG
AAATGTTGAATACTCATACTCTTCCTTTTTCAATATTATTGAAGCATTTATCAGGGTTATTGTCTCATGA
GCGGATACATATTTGAATGTATTTAGAAAAATAAACAAATAGGGGTTCCGCGCACATTTCCCCGAAAAGT
GCCACCTAAATTGTAAGCGTTAATATTTTGTTAAAATTCGCGTTAAATTTTTGTTAAATCAGCTCATTTT
TTAACCAATAGGCCGAAATCGGCAAAATCCCTTATAAATCAAAAGAATAGACCGAGATAGGGT
[37 nt withheld, positions 3214-3250]
AAAGAACGTGGACTCCAACGTCAAAGG
[49 nt withheld, positions 3278-3326]
T
[91 nt withheld, positions 3328-3418]
G
[124 nt withheld, positions 3420-3543]
CCCATTCGCCATTCAGGCTGCGCAACTGTTGGGAAGGGCGATCGGTGCGGGCCTCTTCGCTATTACGCCA
GCTGGCGAAAGGGGGATGTGCTGCAAGGCGATTAAGTTGGGTAACGCCAGGGTTTTCCCAGTCACGACGT
TGTAAAACGACGGCCAGTGAGCGCGCGTAATACGACTCACTATAGGGCGAATTGGGTACGTCCCTAGGCC
TCCAAAAAAGCCTCCTCACTACTTCTGGAATAGCTCAGAGGCCGAGGCGGCCTCGGCCTCTGCATAAATA
AAAAAAATTAGTCAGCCATGGGGCGGAGAATGGGCGGAACTGGGCGGAGTTAGGGGCGGGATGGGCGGAG
TTAGGGGCGGGATAGCTAGAGCCAGACATGATAAGATACATTGATGAGTTTGGACAAACCACAACTAGAA
TGCAGTGAAAAAAATGCTTTATTTGTGAAATTTGTGATGCTATTGCTTTATTTGTAACCATTATAAGCTG
CAATAAACAAGTTCCTCTCACTCTCTGATATTCATTTCTTTGCAAGTTATAAATACTGAATAATAAGATG
ACATGAACTACTACTGCTAGAGATTTTCCACACTGACTAAAAGGGTCTGAGGGATCTCTAGTTACCAGAG
TCACACAACAGACGGGCACACACTACTTGAAGCACTCAAGGCAAGCTTTATTGAGGCTTAAGCAGTGGGT
TCCCTAGTTAGCCAGAGAGCTCCCAGGCTCAGATCTGGTCTAACCAGAGAGACCCAGTACAAGCAAAAAG
CAGATCTTGTCTTCGTTGGGAGTGAGCTAGCCCTTCCAGTCCCCCCTTTTCTTTTAAAAAGTGGCTAAGA
TCTACAGCTGCCTTGTAAGTCATTGGTCTTAAAGGTACCGGGCCCTCGAGATGCATGGGGTCGTGCGCTC
CTTTCGGTCGGGCGCTGCGGGTCGTGGGGCGGGCGTCAGGCACCGGGCTTGCGGGTCATGCACCAGGTGC
GCGGTCCTTCGGGCACCTCGACGTCGGCGGTGACGGTGAAGCCGAGCCGCTCGTAGAAGGGGAGGTTGCG
GGGCGCGGAGGTCTCCAGGAAGGCGGGCACCCCGGCGCGCTCGGCCGCCTCCACTCCGGGGAGCACGACG
GCGCTGCCCAGACCCTTGCCCTGGTGGTCGGGCGAGACGCCGACGGTGGCCAGGAACCACGCGGGCTCCT
TGGGCCGGTGCGGCGCCAGGAGGCCTTCCATCTGTTGCTGCGCGGCCAGCCGGGAACCGCTCAACTCGGC
CATGCGCGGGCCGATCTCGGCGAACACCGCCCCCGCTTCGACGCTCTCCGGCGTGGTCCAGACCGCCACC
GCGGCGCCGTCGTCCGCGACCCACACCTTGCCGATGTCGAGCCCGACGCGCGTGAGGAAGAGTTCTTGCA
GCTCGGTGACCCGCTCGATGTGGCGGTCCGGATCGACGGTGTGGCGCGTGGCGGGGTAGTCGGCGAACGC
GGCGGCGAGGGTGCGTACGGCCCTGGGGACGTCGTCGCGGGTGGCGAGGCGCACCGTGGGCTTGTACTCG
GTCATGGTAAGCTTGGGCTGCAGGTCGAAAGGCCCGGAGATGAGGAAGAGGAGAACAGCGCGGCAGACGT
GCGCTTTTGAAGCGTGCAGAATGCCGGGCCTCCGGAGGACCTTCGGGCGCCCGCCCCGCCCCTGAGCCCG
CCCCTGAGCCCGCCCCCGGACCCACCCCTTCCCAGCCTCTGAGCCCAGAAAGCGAAGGAGCAAAGCTGCT
ATTGGCCGCTGCCCCAAAGGCCTACCCGCTTCCATTGCTCAGCGGTGCTGTCCATCTGCACGAGACTAGT
GAGACGTGCTACTTCCATTTGTCACGTCCTGCACGACGCGAGCTGCGGGGCGGGGGGGAACTTCCTGACT
AGGGGAGGAGTAGAAGGTGGCGCGAAGGGGCCACCAAAGAACGGAGCCGGTTGGCGCCTACCGGTGGATG
TGGAATGTGTGCGAGGCCAGAGGCCACTTGTGTAGCGCCAAGTGCCCAGCGGGGCTGCTAAAGCGCATGC
TCCAGACTGCCTTGGGAAAAGCGCCTCCCCTACCCGGTAGAATTCCAGGCGGGGAGGCGGCCCAAAGGGA
GATCCGACTCGTCTGAGGGCGAAGGCGAAGACGCGGAAGAGGCCGCAGAGCCGGCAGCAGGCCGCGGGAA
GGAAGGTCCGCTGGATTGAGGGCCGAAGGGACGTAGCAGAAGGACGTCCCGCGCAGAATCCAGGTGGCAA
CACAGGCGAGCAGCCATGGAAAGGACGTCAGCTTCCCCGACAACACCACGGAATTGTCAGTGCCCAACAG
CCGAGCCCCTGTCCAGCAGCGGGCAAGGCAGGCGGCGATGAGTTCCGCCGTGGCAATAGGGAGGGGGAAA
GCGAAAGTCCCGGAAAGGAGCTGACAGGTGGTGGCAATGCCCCAACCAGTGGGGGTTGCGTCAGCAAACA
CAGTGCACACCACGCCACGTTGCCTGACAACGGGCCACAACTCCTCATAAAGAGACAGCAACCAGGATTT
ATACAAGGAGGAGAAAATGAAAGCCATACGGGAAGCAATAGCATGATACAAAGGCATTAAAGCAGCGTAT
CCACATAGCGTAAAAGGAGCAACATAGTTAAGAATACCAGTCAATCTTTCACAAATTTTGTAATCCAGAG
GTTGATTGTCGAGCGGCCGCCACTGTGCTGGATATCAACCACTTTGTACAAGAAAGCTGGGTCTAGATAT
CTCGAGTGCGGCCGCTTTACTTGTACAGCTCGTCCATGCCGAGAGTGATCCCGGCGGCGGTCACGAACTC
CAGCAGGACCATGTGATCGCGCTTCTCGTTGGGGTCTTTGCTCAGGGCGGACTGGGTGCTCAGGTAGTGG
TTGTCGGGCAGCAGCACGGGGCCGTCGCCGATGGGGGTGTTCTGCTGGTAGTGGTCGGCGAGCTGCACGC
TGCCGTCCTCGATGTTGTGGCGGATCTTGAAGTTCACCTTGATGCCGTTCTTCTGCTTGTCGGCCATGAT
ATAGACGTTGTGGCTGTTGTAGTTGTACTCCAGCTTGTGCCCCAGGATGTTGCCGTCCTCCTTGAAGTCG
ATGCCCTTCAGCTCGATGCGGTTCACCAGGGTGTCGCCCTCGAACTTCACCTCGGCGCGGGTCTTGTAGT
TGCCGTCGTCCTTGAAGAAGATGGTGCGCTCCTGGACGTAGCCTTCGGGCATGGCGGACTTGAAGAAGTC
GTGCTGCTTCATGTGGTCGGGGTAGCGGCTGAAGCACTGCACGCCGTAGGTCAGGGTGGTCACGAGGGTG
GGCCAGGGCACGGGCAGCTTGCCGGTGGTGCAGATGAACTTCAGGGTCAGCTTGCCGTAGGTGGCATCGC
CCTCGCCCTCGCCGGACACGCTGAACTTGTGGCCGTTTACGTCGCCGTCCAGCTCGACCAGGATGGGCAC
CACCCCGGTGAACAGCTCCTCGCCCTTGCTCACCATGGTGGCGACCGGCCGGTGGATCCCGGGCCCGCGG
TACCGTCGACTGCAGAATTCGAAGCTTGAGCTCGAGATCCAGTCGACTGAATTGGTTCCTTTAAAGCCTG
CTTTTTTGTACAAACTTGTTGATATCTGCAGAATTCCACCACACTGGACTAGTCGACGAACCGGTGGATC
CCCGGGTACCGAGCTCGAATTCTCCAGGCGATCTGACGGTTCACTAAACGAGCTCTGCTTATATAGGCCT
CCCACCGTACACGCCTACCTCGACATACGTTCTCTATCACTGATAGGGAGTAAACTCGACATACGTTCTC
TATCACTGATAGGGATAAACTCGACATACGTTCTCTATCACTGATAGGGAGTAAACTCGACATACGTTCT
CTATCACTGATAGGGAGTAAACTCGACATACGTTCTCTATCACTGATAGGGAGTAAACTCGACATCGTTC
TCTATCACTGATAGGGAGTAAACTCGACATACGTTCTCTATCACTGATAGGGAGTAAACTCGAGGCTAGT
CTCGTGATCGATAAAATTTTGAATTTTTGTAATTTGTTTTTGTAATTCTTTAGTTTGTATGTCTGTTGCT
ATTATGTCTACTATTCTTTCCCCTGCACTGTACCCCCCAATCCCCCCTTTTCTTTTAAAAGTTAACCGAT
ACCGTCGAGATCCGTTCACTAATCGAATGGATCTGTCTCTGTCTCTCTCTCCACCTTCTTCTTCTATTCC
TTCGGGCCTGTCGGGTCCCCTCGGGGTTGGGAGGTGGGTCTGAAACGATAATGGTGAATATCCCTGCCTA
ACTCTATTCACTATAGAAAGTACAGCAAAAACTATTCTTAAACCTACCAAGCCTCCTACTATCATTATGA
ATAATTTTATATACCACAGCCAATTTGTTATGTTAAACCAATTCCACAAACTTGCCCATTTATCTAATTC
CAATAATTCTTGTTCATTCTTTTCTTGCTGGTTTTGCGATTCTTCAATTAAGGAGTGTATTAAGCTTGTG
TAATTGTTAATTTCTCTGTCCCACTCCATCCAGGTCGTGTGATTCCAAATCTGTTCCAGAGATTTATTAC
TCCAACTAGCATTCCAAGGCACAGCAGTGGTGCAAATGAGTTTTCCAGAGCAACCCCAAATCCCCAGGAG
CTGTTGATCCTTTAGGTATCTTTCCACAGCCAGGATTCTTGCCTGGAGCTGCTTGATGCCCCAGACTGTG
AGTTGCAACAGATGCTGTTGCGCCTCAATAGCCCTCAGCAAATTGTTCTGCTGCTGCACTATACCAGACA
ATAATTGTCTGGCCTGTACCGTCAGCGTCATTGACGCTGCGCCCATAGTGCTTCCTGCTGCTCCCAAGAA
CCCAAGGAACAAAGCTCCTATTCCCACTGCTCTTTTTTCTCTCTGCACCACTCTTCTCTTTGCCTTGGTG
GGTGCTACTCCTAATGGTTCAATTTTTACTACTTTATATTTATATAATTCACTTCTCCAATTGTCCCTCA
TATCTCCTCCTCCAGGTCTGAAGATCAGCGGCCGCTTGCTGTGCGGTGGTCTTACTTTTGTTTTGCTCTT
CCTCTATCTTGT
Features (pLannotate 1.2.2; 31 found; start..end, strand, type, name):
    290..415     -  misc_feature   HIV-1 Ψ: packaging signal of human immunodeficiency virus type 1
    462..642     -  LTR            5' LTR (truncated): truncated 5' long terminal repeat (LTR) from HIV-1
    643..869     -  promoter       RSV promoter: Rous sarcoma virus enhancer/promoter
    897..915     -  promoter       T3 promoter: promoter for bacteriophage T3 RNA polymerase
    960..976     -  protein_bind   lac operator: The lac repressor binds to the lac operator to inhibit transcription in E. coli. This inhibition can be relieved by adding lactose or isopropyl-β-D-thiogalactopyranoside (IPTG). lac repressor encoded by lacI
    984..1014    -  promoter       lac promoter: promoter for the E. coli lac operon
   1029..1050    -  protein_bind   CAP binding site: CAP binding activates transcription in the presence of cAMP. E. coli catabolite activator protein
   1063..1155    -  CDS            lacI (fragment): lac repressor; lacI; The lac repressor binds to the lac operator to inhibit transcription in E. coli. This inhibition can be relieved by adding lactose or isopropyl-β-D-thiogalactopyranoside (IPTG).
   1338..1926    -  rep_origin     ori: high-copy-number ColE1/pMB1/pBR322/pUC origin of replication
   2097..2957    -  CDS            AmpR: β-lactamase; bla; confers resistance to ampicillin, carbenicillin, and related antibiotics
   2958..3062    -  promoter       AmpR promoter: bla
   3115..3543    -  rep_origin     f1 ori (sequence partly withheld): f1 bacteriophage origin of replication; arrow indicates direction of (+) strand synthesis
   3548..3703    -  CDS            lacZα (fragment): LacZα fragment of β-galactosidase; lacZ fragment
   3711..3729    +  promoter       T7 promoter: promoter for bacteriophage T7 RNA polymerase
   3750..3885    -  rep_origin     SV40 ori: SV40 origin of replication
   3925..4046    -  polyA_signal   SV40 poly(A) signal: SV40 polyadenylation signal
   4118..4298    -  LTR            5' LTR (truncated): truncated 5' long terminal repeat (LTR) from HIV-1
   4284..4421    -  CDS            nef (fragment): NEF_HV1LA - Experimental evidence at protein level: Swiss-Prot protein existence level 1. Extracellular Nef protein targets CD4(+) T-lymphocytes for apoptosis by interacting with CXCR4 surface receptors. From Human immunodeficiency virus type 1 group M subtype B (isolate Lai) (HIV-1).
   4489..5088    -  CDS            PuroR: puromycin N-acetyltransferase; pac from Streptomyces alboniger; confers resistance to puromycin
   5109..5608    -  promoter       PGK promoter: mouse phosphoglycerate kinase 1 promoter
   5622..6210    -  misc_feature   WPRE: woodchuck hepatitis virus posttranscriptional regulatory element
   6241..6265    +  protein_bind   attB2: mutant version of attB; recombination site for the Gateway® BP reaction BP Clonase™
   6290..7009    -  CDS            EGFP: the original enhanced GFP (Yang et al., 1996) mammalian codon-optimized
   7027..7079    -  misc_feature   MCS: multiple cloning site
   7108..7132    -  protein_bind   attB1: mutant version of attB; recombination site for the Gateway® BP reaction BP Clonase™
   7179..7205    -  misc_feature   MCS (fragment): pUC18/19 multiple cloning site
   7210..7524    -  promoter       tight TRE promoter: Tet-responsive promoter PTight, consisting of seven tet operator sequences followed by the minimal CMV promoter
   7546..7663    -  misc_feature   cPPT/CTS: central polypurine tract and central termination sequence of HIV-1
   7682..7782    -  CDS            Rev (fragment): human immunodeficiency virus 1 (HIV-1) Rev protein; rev; enhances nuclear export of unspliced and incompletely spliced viral mRNAs
   8159..8392    -  misc_feature   RRE: The Rev response element (RRE) of HIV-1 allows for Rev-dependent mRNA export from the nucleus to the cytoplasm.
   8538..306     -  CDS            HIV-1 gag (fragment) (across the origin): gag protein from human immunodeficiency virus 1; gag
