>Addgene plasmid #26431 | pLenti CMVtight eGFP Puro (w771-1) | analyzer sequence | sequence record 12474
CAGGTGGCACTTTTCGGGGAAATGTGCGCGGAACCCCTATTTGTTTATTTTTCTAAATACATTCAAATAT
GTATCCGCTCATGAGACAATAACCCTGATAAATGCTTCAATAATATTGAAAAAGGAAGAGTATGAGTATT
CAACATTTCCGTGTCGCCCTTATTCCCTTTTTTGCGGCATTTTGCCTTCCTGTTTTTGCTCACCCAGAAA
CGCTGGTGAAAGTAAAAGATGCTGAAGATCAGTTGGGTGCACGAGTGGGTTACATCGAACTGGATCTCAA
CAGCGGTAAGATCCTTGAGAGTTTTCGCCCCGAAGAACGTTTTCCAATGATGAGCACTTTTAAAGTTCTG
CTATGTGGCGCGGTATTATCCCGTATTGACGCCGGGCAAGAGCAACTCGGTCGCCGCATACACTATTCTC
AGAATGACTTGGTTGAGTACTCACCAGTCACAGAAAAGCATCTTACGGATGGCATGACAGTAAGAGAATT
ATGCAGTGCTGCCATAACCATGAGTGATAACACTGCGGCCAACTTACTTCTGACAACGATCGGAGGACCG
AAGGAGCTAACCGCTTTTTTGCACAACATGGGGGATCATGTAACTCGCCTTGATCGTTGGGAACCGGAGC
TGAATGAAGCCATACCAAACGACGAGCGTGACACCACGATGCCTGTAGCAATGGCAACAACGTTGCGCAA
ACTATTAACTGGCGAACTACTTACTCTAGCTTCCCGGCAACAATTAATAGACTGGATGGAGGCGGATAAA
GTTGCAGGACCACTTCTGCGCTCGGCCCTTCCGGCTGGCTGGTTTATTGCTGATAAATCTGGAGCCGGTG
AGCGTGGGTCTCGCGGTATCATTGCAGCACTGGGGCCAGATGGTAAGCCCTCCCGTATCGTAGTTATCTA
CACGACGGGGAGTCAGGCAACTATGGATGAACGAAATAGACAGATCGCTGAGATAGGTGCCTCACTGATT
AAGCATTGGTAACTGTCAGACCAAGTTTACTCATATATACTTTAGATTGATTTAAAACTTCATTTTTAAT
TTAAAAGGATCTAGGTGAAGATCCTTTTTGATAATCTCATGACCAAAATCCCTTAACGTGAGTTTTCGTT
CCACTGAGCGTCAGACCCCGTAGAAAAGATCAAAGGATCTTCTTGAGATCCTTTTTTTCTGCGCGTAATC
TGCTGCTTGCAAACAAAAAAACCACCGCTACCAGCGGTGGTTTGTTTGCCGGATCAAGAGCTACCAACTC
TTTTTCCGAAGGTAACTGGCTTCAGCAGAGCGCAGATACCAAATACTGTCCTTCTAGTGTAGCCGTAGTT
AGGCCACCACTTCAAGAACTCTGTAGCACCGCCTACATACCTCGCTCTGCTAATCCTGTTACCAGTGGCT
GCTGCCAGTGGCGATAAGTCGTGTCTTACCGGGTTGGACTCAAGACGATAGTTACCGGATAAGGCGCAGC
GGTCGGGCTGAACGGGGGGTTCGTGCACACAGCCCAGCTTGGAGCGAACGACCTACACCGAACTGAGATA
CCTACAGCGTGAGCTATGAGAAAGCGCCACGCTTCCCGAAGGGAGAAAGGCGGACAGGTATCCGGTAAGC
GGCAGGGTCGGAACAGGAGAGCGCACGAGGGAGCTTCCAGGGGGAAACGCCTGGTATCTTTATAGTCCTG
TCGGGTTTCGCCACCTCTGACTTGAGCGTCGATTTTTGTGATGCTCGTCAGGGGGGCGGAGCCTATGGAA
AAACGCCAGCAACGCGGCCTTTTTACGGTTCCTGGCCTTTTGCTGGCCTTTTGCTCACATGTTCTTTCCT
GCGTTATCCCCTGATTCTGTGGATAACCGTATTACCGCCTTTGAGTGAGCTGATACCGCTCGCCGCAGCC
GAACGACCGAGCGCAGCGAGTCAGTGAGCGAGGAAGCGGAAGAGCGCCCAATACGCAAACCGCCTCTCCC
CGCGCGTTGGCCGATTCATTAATGCAGCTGGCACGACAGGTTTCCCGACTGGAAAGCGGGCAGTGAGCGC
AACGCAATTAATGTGAGTTAGCTCACTCATTAGGCACCCCAGGCTTTACACTTTATGCTTCCGGCTCGTA
TGTTGTGTGGAATTGTGAGCGGATAACAATTTCACACAGGAAACAGCTATGACCATGATTACGCCAAGCG
CGCAATTAACCCTCACTAAAGGGAACAAAAGCTGGAGCTGCAAGCTTAATGTAGTCTTATGCAATACTCT
TGTAGTCTTGCAACATGGTAACGATGAGTTAGCAACATGCCTTACAAGGAGAGAAAAAGCACCGTGCATG
CCGATTGGTGGAAGTAAGGTGGTACGATCGTGCCTTATTAGGAAGGCAACAGACGGGTCTGACATGGATT
GGACGAACCACTGAATTGCCGCATTGCAGAGATATTGTATTTAAGTGCCTAGCTCGATACAATAAACGGG
TCTCTCTGGTTAGACCAGATCTGAGCCTGGGAGCTCTCTGGCTAACTAGGGAACCCACTGCTTAAGCCTC
AATAAAGCTTGCCTTGAGTGCTTCAAGTAGTGTGTGCCCGTCTGTTGTGTGACTCTGGTAACTAGAGATC
CCTCAGACCCTTTTAGTCAGTGTGGAAAATCTCTAGCAGTGGCGCCCGAACAGGGACCTGAAAGCGAAAG
GGAAACCAGAGCTCTCTCGACGCAGGACTCGGCTTGCTGAAGCGCGCACGGCAAGAGGCGAGGGGCGGCG
ACTGGTGAGTACGCCAAAAATTTTGACTAGCGGAGGCTAGAAGGAGAGAGATGGGTGCGAGAGCGTCAGT
ATTAAGCGGGGGAGAATTAGATCGCGATGGGAAAAAATTCGGTTAAGGCCAGGGGGAAAGAAAAAATATA
AATTAAAACATATAGTATGGGCAAGCAGGGAGCTAGAACGATTCGCAGTTAATCCTGGCCTGTTAGAAAC
ATCAGAAGGCTGTAGACAAATACTGGGACAGCTACAACCATCCCTTCAGACAGGATCAGAAGAACTTAGA
TCATTATATAATACAGTAGCAACCCTCTATTGTGTGCATCAAAGGATAGAGATAAAAGACACCAAGGAAG
CTTTAGACAAGATAGAGGAAGAGCAAAACAAAAGTAAGACCACCGCACAGCAAGCGGCCGCTGATCTTCA
GACCTGGAGGAGGAGATATGAGGGACAATTGGAGAAGTGAATTATATAAATATAAAGTAGTAAAAATTGA
ACCATTAGGAGTAGCACCCACCAAGGCAAAGAGAAGAGTGGTGCAGAGAGAAAAAAGAGCAGTGGGAATA
GGAGCTTTGTTCCTTGGGTTCTTGGGAGCAGCAGGAAGCACTATGGGCGCAGCCTCAATGACGCTGACGG
TACAGGCCAGACAATTATTGTCTGGTATAGTGCAGCAGCAGAACAATTTGCTGAGGGCTATTGAGGCGCA
ACAGCATCTGTTGCAACTCACAGTCTGGGGCATCAAGCAGCTCCAGGCAAGAATCCTGGCTGTGGAAAGA
TACCTAAAGGATCAACAGCTCCTGGGGATTTGGGGTTGCTCTGGAAAACTCATTTGCACCACTGCTGTGC
CTTGGAATGCTAGTTGGAGTAATAAATCTCTGGAACAGATTTGGAATCACACGACCTGGATGGAGTGGGA
CAGAGAAATTAACAATTACACAAGCTTAATACACTCCTTAATTGAAGAATCGCAAAACCAGCAAGAAAAG
AATGAACAAGAATTATTGGAATTAGATAAATGGGCAAGTTTGTGGAATTGGTTTAACATAACAAATTGGC
TGTGGTATATAAAATTATTCATAATGATAGTAGGAGGCTTGGTAGGTTTAAGAATAGTTTTTGCTGTACT
TTCTATAGTGAATAGAGTTAGGCAGGGATATTCACCATTATCGTTTCAGACCCACCTCCCAACCCCGAGG
GGACCCGACAGGCCCGAAGGAATAGAAGAAGAAGGTGGAGAGAGAGACAGAGACAGATCCATTCGATTAG
TGAACGGATCTCGACGGTATCGGTTAACTTTTAAAAGAAAAGGGGGGATTGGGGGGTACAGTGCAGGGGA
AAGAATAGTAGACATAATAGCAACAGACATACAAACTAAAGAATTACAAAAACAAATTACAAAAATTCAA
AATTTTATCGATCACGAGACTAGCCTCGAGTTTACTCCCTATCAGTGATAGAGAACGTATGTCGAGTTTA
CTCCCTATCAGTGATAGAGAACGATGTCGAGTTTACTCCCTATCAGTGATAGAGAACGTATGTCGAGTTT
ACTCCCTATCAGTGATAGAGAACGTATGTCGAGTTTACTCCCTATCAGTGATAGAGAACGTATGTCGAGT
TTATCCCTATCAGTGATAGAGAACGTATGTCGAGTTTACTCCCTATCAGTGATAGAGAACGTATGTCGAG
GTAGGCGTGTACGGTGGGAGGCCTATATAAGCAGAGCTCGTTTAGTGAACCGTCAGATCGCCTGGAGAAT
TCGAGCTCGGTACCCGGGGATCCACCGGTCGTCGACTAGTCCAGTGTGGTGGAATTCTGCAGATATCAAC
AAGTTTGTACAAAAAAGCAGGCTTTAAAGGAACCAATTCAGTCGACTGGATCTCGAGCTCAAGCTTCGAA
TTCTGCAGTCGACGGTACCGCGGGCCCGGGATCCACCGGTCGCCACCATGGTGAGCAAGGGCGAGGAGCT
GTTCACCGGGGTGGTGCCCATCCTGGTCGAGCTGGACGGCGACGTAAACGGCCACAAGTTCAGCGTGTCC
GGCGAGGGCGAGGGCGATGCCACCTACGGCAAGCTGACCCTGAAGTTCATCTGCACCACCGGCAAGCTGC
CCGTGCCCTGGCCCACCCTCGTGACCACCCTGACCTACGGCGTGCAGTGCTTCAGCCGCTACCCCGACCA
CATGAAGCAGCACGACTTCTTCAAGTCCGCCATGCCCGAAGGCTACGTCCAGGAGCGCACCATCTTCTTC
AAGGACGACGGCAACTACAAGACCCGCGCCGAGGTGAAGTTCGAGGGCGACACCCTGGTGAACCGCATCG
AGCTGAAGGGCATCGACTTCAAGGAGGACGGCAACATCCTGGGGCACAAGCTGGAGTACAACTACAACAG
CCACAACGTCTATATCATGGCCGACAAGCAGAAGAACGGCATCAAGGTGAACTTCAAGATCCGCCACAAC
ATCGAGGACGGCAGCGTGCAGCTCGCCGACCACTACCAGCAGAACACCCCCATCGGCGACGGCCCCGTGC
TGCTGCCCGACAACCACTACCTGAGCACCCAGTCCGCCCTGAGCAAAGACCCCAACGAGAAGCGCGATCA
CATGGTCCTGCTGGAGTTCGTGACCGCCGCCGGGATCACTCTCGGCATGGACGAGCTGTACAAGTAAAGC
GGCCGCACTCGAGATATCTAGACCCAGCTTTCTTGTACAAAGTGGTTGATATCCAGCACAGTGGCGGCCG
CTCGACAATCAACCTCTGGATTACAAAATTTGTGAAAGATTGACTGGTATTCTTAACTATGTTGCTCCTT
TTACGCTATGTGGATACGCTGCTTTAATGCCTTTGTATCATGCTATTGCTTCCCGTATGGCTTTCATTTT
CTCCTCCTTGTATAAATCCTGGTTGCTGTCTCTTTATGAGGAGTTGTGGCCCGTTGTCAGGCAACGTGGC
GTGGTGTGCACTGTGTTTGCTGACGCAACCCCCACTGGTTGGGGCATTGCCACCACCTGTCAGCTCCTTT
CCGGGACTTTCGCTTTCCCCCTCCCTATTGCCACGGCGGAACTCATCGCCGCCTGCCTTGCCCGCTGCTG
GACAGGGGCTCGGCTGTTGGGCACTGACAATTCCGTGGTGTTGTCGGGGAAGCTGACGTCCTTTCCATGG
CTGCTCGCCTGTGTTGCCACCTGGATTCTGCGCGGGACGTCCTTCTGCTACGTCCCTTCGGCCCTCAATC
CAGCGGACCTTCCTTCCCGCGGCCTGCTGCCGGCTCTGCGGCCTCTTCCGCGTCTTCGCCTTCGCCCTCA
GACGAGTCGGATCTCCCTTTGGGCCGCCTCCCCGCCTGGAATTCTACCGGGTAGGGGAGGCGCTTTTCCC
AAGGCAGTCTGGAGCATGCGCTTTAGCAGCCCCGCTGGGCACTTGGCGCTACACAAGTGGCCTCTGGCCT
CGCACACATTCCACATCCACCGGTAGGCGCCAACCGGCTCCGTTCTTTGGTGGCCCCTTCGCGCCACCTT
CTACTCCTCCCCTAGTCAGGAAGTTCCCCCCCGCCCCGCAGCTCGCGTCGTGCAGGACGTGACAAATGGA
AGTAGCACGTCTCACTAGTCTCGTGCAGATGGACAGCACCGCTGAGCAATGGAAGCGGGTAGGCCTTTGG
GGCAGCGGCCAATAGCAGCTTTGCTCCTTCGCTTTCTGGGCTCAGAGGCTGGGAAGGGGTGGGTCCGGGG
GCGGGCTCAGGGGCGGGCTCAGGGGCGGGGCGGGCGCCCGAAGGTCCTCCGGAGGCCCGGCATTCTGCAC
GCTTCAAAAGCGCACGTCTGCCGCGCTGTTCTCCTCTTCCTCATCTCCGGGCCTTTCGACCTGCAGCCCA
AGCTTACCATGACCGAGTACAAGCCCACGGTGCGCCTCGCCACCCGCGACGACGTCCCCAGGGCCGTACG
CACCCTCGCCGCCGCGTTCGCCGACTACCCCGCCACGCGCCACACCGTCGATCCGGACCGCCACATCGAG
CGGGTCACCGAGCTGCAAGAACTCTTCCTCACGCGCGTCGGGCTCGACATCGGCAAGGTGTGGGTCGCGG
ACGACGGCGCCGCGGTGGCGGTCTGGACCACGCCGGAGAGCGTCGAAGCGGGGGCGGTGTTCGCCGAGAT
CGGCCCGCGCATGGCCGAGTTGAGCGGTTCCCGGCTGGCCGCGCAGCAACAGATGGAAGGCCTCCTGGCG
CCGCACCGGCCCAAGGAGCCCGCGTGGTTCCTGGCCACCGTCGGCGTCTCGCCCGACCACCAGGGCAAGG
GTCTGGGCAGCGCCGTCGTGCTCCCCGGAGTGGAGGCGGCCGAGCGCGCCGGGGTGCCCGCCTTCCTGGA
GACCTCCGCGCCCCGCAACCTCCCCTTCTACGAGCGGCTCGGCTTCACCGTCACCGCCGACGTCGAGGTG
CCCGAAGGACCGCGCACCTGGTGCATGACCCGCAAGCCCGGTGCCTGACGCCCGCCCCACGACCCGCAGC
GCCCGACCGAAAGGAGCGCACGACCCCATGCATCTCGAGGGCCCGGTACCTTTAAGACCAATGACTTACA
AGGCAGCTGTAGATCTTAGCCACTTTTTAAAAGAAAAGGGGGGACTGGAAGGGCTAGCTCACTCCCAACG
AAGACAAGATCTGCTTTTTGCTTGTACTGGGTCTCTCTGGTTAGACCAGATCTGAGCCTGGGAGCTCTCT
GGCTGCCTAGGGAACCCACTGCTTAAGCCTCAATAAAGCTTGCCTTGAGTGCTTCAAGTAGTGTGTGCCC
GTCTGTTGTGTGACTCTGGTAACTAGAGATCCCTCAGACCCTTTTAGTCAGTGTGGAAAATCTCTAGCAG
TAGTAGTTCATGTCATCTTATTATTCAGTATTTATAACTTGCAAAGAAATGAATATCAGAGAGTGAGAGG
AACTTGTTTATTGCAGCTTATAATGGTTACAAATAAAGCAATAGCATCACAAATTTCACAAATAAAGCAT
TTTTTTCACTGCATTCTAGTTGTGGTTTGTCCAAACTCATCAATGTATCTTATCATGTCTGGCTCTAGCT
ATCCCGCCCCTAACTCCGCCCAGTTCCGCCCATTCTCCGCCCCATGGCTGACTAATTTTTTTTATTTATG
CAGAGGCCGAGGCCGCCTCGGCCTCTGAGCTATTCCAGAAGTAGTGAGGAGGCTTTTTTGGAGGCCTAGG
CTTTTGCGTCGAGACGTACCCAATTCGCCCTATAGTGAGTCGTATTACGCGCGCTCACTGGCCGTCGTTT
TACAACGTCGTGACTGGGAAAACCCTGGCGTTACCCAACTTAATCGCCTTGCAGCACATCCCCCTTTCGC
CAGCTGGCGTAATAGCGAAGAGGCCCGCACCGATCGCCCTTCCCAACAGTTGCGCAGCCTGAATGGCGAA
TGGCGCG
[124 nt withheld, positions 8128-8251]
C
[91 nt withheld, positions 8253-8343]
A
[49 nt withheld, positions 8345-8393]
CCTTTGACGTTGGAGTCCACGTTCTTT
[37 nt withheld, positions 8421-8457]
ACCCTATCTCGGTCTATTCTTTTGATTTATAAGGGATTTTGCCGATTTCGGCCTATTGGTTAAAAAATGA
GCTGATTTAACAAAAATTTAACGCGAATTTTAACAAAATATTAACGTTTACAATTTCC
Features (pLannotate 1.2.2; 31 found; start..end, strand, type, name):
     27..131     +  promoter       AmpR promoter: bla
    132..992     +  CDS            AmpR: β-lactamase; bla; confers resistance to ampicillin, carbenicillin, and related antibiotics
   1163..1751    +  rep_origin     ori: high-copy-number ColE1/pMB1/pBR322/pUC origin of replication
   1934..2026    +  CDS            lacI (fragment): lac repressor; lacI; The lac repressor binds to the lac operator to inhibit transcription in E. coli. This inhibition can be relieved by adding lactose or isopropyl-β-D-thiogalactopyranoside (IPTG).
   2039..2060    +  protein_bind   CAP binding site: CAP binding activates transcription in the presence of cAMP. E. coli catabolite activator protein
   2075..2105    +  promoter       lac promoter: promoter for the E. coli lac operon
   2113..2129    +  protein_bind   lac operator: The lac repressor binds to the lac operator to inhibit transcription in E. coli. This inhibition can be relieved by adding lactose or isopropyl-β-D-thiogalactopyranoside (IPTG). lac repressor encoded by lacI
   2174..2192    +  promoter       T3 promoter: promoter for bacteriophage T3 RNA polymerase
   2220..2441    +  promoter       RSV promoter: Rous sarcoma virus enhancer/promoter
   2448..2628    +  LTR            5' LTR (truncated): truncated 5' long terminal repeat (LTR) from HIV-1
   2672..2797    +  misc_feature   HIV-1 Ψ: packaging signal of human immunodeficiency virus type 1
   2781..3144    +  CDS            HIV-1 gag (fragment): gag protein from human immunodeficiency virus 1; gag
   3239..3575    +  ncRNA          RRE: Accession: RF00036 - HIV Rev response element
   3900..4000    +  CDS            Rev (fragment): human immunodeficiency virus 1 (HIV-1) Rev protein; rev; enhances nuclear export of unspliced and incompletely spliced viral mRNAs
   4019..4136    +  misc_feature   cPPT/CTS: central polypurine tract and central termination sequence of HIV-1
   4158..4472    +  promoter       tight TRE promoter: Tet-responsive promoter PTight, consisting of seven tet operator sequences followed by the minimal CMV promoter
   4477..4503    +  misc_feature   MCS (fragment): pUC18/19 multiple cloning site
   4549..4573    +  protein_bind   attB1: mutant version of attB; recombination site for the Gateway® BP reaction BP Clonase™
   4602..4654    +  misc_feature   MCS: multiple cloning site
   4668..5387    +  CDS            EGFP: the original enhanced GFP (Yang et al., 1996) mammalian codon-optimized
   5412..5436    -  protein_bind   attB2: mutant version of attB; recombination site for the Gateway® BP reaction BP Clonase™
   5467..6055    +  misc_feature   WPRE: woodchuck hepatitis virus posttranscriptional regulatory element
   6069..6568    +  promoter       PGK promoter: mouse phosphoglycerate kinase 1 promoter
   6589..7188    +  CDS            PuroR: puromycin N-acetyltransferase; pac from Streptomyces alboniger; confers resistance to puromycin
   7256..7324    +  CDS            nef (fragment): NEF_HV1Z2 - Experimental evidence at protein level: Swiss-Prot protein existence level 1. Extracellular Nef protein targets CD4(+) T-lymphocytes for apoptosis by interacting with CXCR4 surface receptors. From Human immunodeficiency virus type 1 group M subtype D (isolate Z2/CDC-Z34) (HIV-1).
   7326..7559    +  LTR            3' LTR (ΔU3): self-inactivating 3' long terminal repeat (LTR) from HIV-1
   7631..7752    +  polyA_signal   SV40 poly(A) signal: SV40 polyadenylation signal
   7771..7906    +  rep_origin     SV40 ori: SV40 origin of replication
   7939..7957    -  promoter       T7 promoter: promoter for bacteriophage T7 RNA polymerase
   7965..8120    +  CDS            lacZα (fragment): LacZα fragment of β-galactosidase; lacZ fragment
   8128..8583    +  rep_origin     f1 ori (sequence partly withheld): f1 bacteriophage origin of replication; arrow indicates direction of (+) strand synthesis
