[The description below was written by a language model from this plasmid's Addgene catalogue record and pLannotate feature annotations shown in this document.]
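Description:
pLenti CMVtight eGFP Puro (w771-1) is a doxycycline-regulatable lentiviral transfer vector built on the p156RRL-sinPPT-CMV-GFP-PRE backbone and listed by the depositor as a 2nd generation lentiviral vector of the Tet-On Advanced type. It is propagated in E. coli through a high-copy ColE1/pUC origin with ampicillin selection via β-lactamase. The backbone also retains an f1 origin, an SV40 origin, T3 and T7 promoters, and remnants of lac sequences. The viral genome is transcribed in packaging cells from an RSV promoter fused to a truncated HIV-1 5' LTR. This is followed by the Ψ packaging signal with a gag fragment, the Rev response element for Rev-dependent nuclear export, and the cPPT/CTS. It ends in a ΔU3 self-inactivating 3' LTR with a downstream SV40 polyadenylation signal.

The payload is EGFP, cloned between BstBI and XbaI sites and flanked by attB1 and attB2 Gateway recombination sites. It sits under the tight TRE promoter (PTight), which consists of seven tet operators upstream of a minimal CMV promoter. A WPRE downstream of EGFP enhances transcript expression. A separate mouse PGK promoter drives puromycin N-acetyltransferase, so transduced cells can be selected regardless of induction state. The vector carries no transactivator, so GFP is expressed only in cells that already provide the Tet-On Advanced transactivator, as the depositor notes. This makes it useful as a reporter or control for inducible expression in such lines.

Two sequence records are annotated, of 8,595 and 8,585 nt. They show the same elements in opposite orientations, and the depositor reports that the few mismatches between them do not affect GFP expression or plasmid function.
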