Addgene plasmid #26431: pLenti CMVtight eGFP Puro (w771-1)
Purpose: 2nd generation lentiviral vector
Depositing lab: Eric Campeau. Depositing organization: University of Massachusetts, Worcester.
Backbone
  Vector backbone: p156RRL-sinPPT-CMV-GFP-PRE/Nhe I
  Backbone size w/o insert (bp): 7866
  Vector type: Mammalian Expression, Lentiviral ; Tet-On Advanced vector
  Selectable markers: Puromycin
Growth in bacteria
  Bacterial resistance: Ampicillin, 100 μg/mL
  Growth temperature: 37°C
  Growth strain: Stbl3
  Growth instructions: Stbl3, 37oC.
  Copy number: High Copy
Gene/Insert
  Gene/Insert name: Enhanced Green Fluorescent Protein (alt name: eGFP)
  Insert size (bp): 719
  Cloning method: Restriction Enzyme; 5′ cloning site Bst BI (not destroyed); 3′ cloning site Xba I (not destroyed)
  Sequencing primers: 5′ CMVtightFORW; 3′ WPRErev
Resource information
  A portion of this plasmid was derived from a plasmid made by: The CMVtight element was a gift from Dr. Dominic Esposito.
Terms and licenses: Academic/Nonprofit Terms; Industry Terms: Not Available to Industry
Depositor comments: Need to be transduced in a Tet-On Advanced cell line for expression of GFP. There are a few mismatches between Addgene's sequence and Dr Campeau's sequence. The sequence differences do not affect GFP expression or general plasmid function.
How to cite: pLenti CMVtight eGFP Puro (w771-1) was a gift from Eric Campeau (Addgene plasmid # 26431 ; http://n2t.net/addgene:26431 ; RRID:Addgene_26431)
