>Addgene plasmid #26431 | pLenti CMVtight eGFP Puro (w771-1) | addgene partial sequence | sequence record 32802 | 26431 with EGFP-N
GCTCCTCGCCCTTGCTCACCATGGTGGCGACCGGCCGGTGGATCCCGGGCCCGCGGTACCGTCGACTGCA
GAATTCGAAGCTTGAGCTCGAGATCCAGTCGACTGAATTGGTTCCTTTAAAGCCTGCTTTTTTGTACAAA
CTTGTTGATATCTGCAGAATTCCACCACACTGGACTAGTCGACGAACCGGTGGATCCCCGGGTACCGAGC
TCGAATTCTCCAGGCGATCTGACGGTTCACTAAACGAGCTCTGCTTATATAGGCCTCCCACCGTACACGC
CTACCTCGACATACGTTCTCTATCACTGATAGGGAGTAAACTCGACATACGTTCTCTATCACTGATAGGG
ATAAACTCGACATACGTTCTCTATCACTGATAGGGAGTAAACTCGACATACGTTCTCTATCACTGATAGG
GAGTAAACTCGACATACGTTCTCTATCACTGATAGGGAGTAAACTCGACATCGTTCTCTATCACTGATAG
GGAGTAAACTCGACATACGTTCTCTATCACTGATAGGGAGTAAACTCGAGGCTAGTCTCGTGATCGATAA
AATTTTGAATTTTTGTAATTTGTTTTTGTAATTCTTTAGTTTGTATGTCTGTTGCTATTATGTCTACTAT
TCTTTCCCCTGCACTGTACCCCCCAATCCCCCCTTTTCTTTTAAAAGTTAACCGATACCGTCGAGATCCG
TTCACTAATCGAATGGATCTGTCTCTGTCTCTCTCTCCACCTTCTTCTTCTATTCCTTCGGGCCTGTCGG
GTCCCCTCGGGGTTGGGAGGTGGGTCTGAAACGATAATGGTGAATATCCCTGCCTAACTCTATTCACTAT
AGAAAGTACAGCAAAAACTATTCT
